Addgene plasmid #20321: TetO-FUW-OSKM
Purpose: Lentiviral plasmid for tet-inducible expression of mouse Oct4, Sox2, Klf4 and Myc for iPS cell generation
Depositing lab: Rudolf Jaenisch. Depositing organization: Whitehead Institute for Biomedical Research. Publication: Reprogramming of murine and human somatic cells using a single polycistronic vector. Carey BW, Markoulaki S, Hanna J, Saha K, Gao Q, Mitalipova M, Jaenisch R. Proc Natl Acad Sci U S A. 2009 Jan 6. 106(1):157-62. 10.1073/pnas.0811426106 PubMed 19109433.
Backbone
  Vector backbone: FUW
  Backbone manufacturer: homemade
  Backbone size w/o insert (bp): 8376
  Vector type: Mammalian Expression, Lentiviral
Growth in bacteria
  Bacterial resistance: Ampicillin, 100 μg/mL
  Growth temperature: 37°C
  Growth strain: NEB Stable
  Copy number: High Copy
Gene/Insert
  Gene/Insert name: Oct-4 (alt names: Sox2; Klf4; Myc)
  Species: M. musculus (mouse)
  Insert size (bp): 5000
  Entrez Gene: Pou5f1 (a.k.a. NF-A3, Oct-3, Oct-3/4, Oct-4, Oct3, Oct3/4, Oct4, Otf-3, Otf-4, Otf3, Otf3-rs7, Otf3g, Otf4); Sox2 (a.k.a. Sox-2, lcc, ysb); Klf4 (a.k.a. EZF, Gklf, Zie); Myc (a.k.a. Myc2, Niard, Nird, bHLHe39)
  Cloning method: Restriction Enzyme; 5′ cloning site EcoRI (not destroyed); 3′ cloning site EcoRI (not destroyed)
  Sequencing primers: 5′ ACTTTGCAGCCTGAGGGCCA
Terms and licenses: Academic/Nonprofit Terms; Industry Terms: Not Available to Industry
Depositor comments: Please note that this plasmid has an extra XhoI site upstream of the TRE element. You can find the additional XhoI site in Addgene's sequence with mOct4-R primer. Please view Addgene's test digest with XhoI for the correct band pattern.
How to cite: TetO-FUW-OSKM was a gift from Rudolf Jaenisch (Addgene plasmid # 20321 ; http://n2t.net/addgene:20321 ; RRID:Addgene_20321)
