[The description below was written by a language model from this plasmid's Addgene catalogue record and the feature table of its GenBank file.]
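Description:
TetO-FUW-OSKM is a lentiviral, mammalian expression plasmid built on the FUW backbone. It carries the four mouse reprogramming factors Oct4 (Pou5f1), Sox2, Klf4 and Myc as a single tetracycline-inducible polycistronic cassette of roughly 5 kb, inserted at EcoRI sites in a total construct of about 13.5 kb. It is propagated in E. coli as a high-copy plasmid through a ColE1/pUC-type origin with ampicillin selection. The backbone also contains an f1 origin and, outside the viral region, a Zeocin/bleomycin resistance gene driven by SV40 and EM7 promoters with an SV40 origin and poly(A) signal.

The viral genome lies on the reverse strand of the deposited map. A CMV enhancer/promoter adjoins a truncated HIV-1 LTR to drive genomic RNA production in packaging cells. This is followed by the Psi packaging signal, the RRE for Rev-dependent nuclear export, and the cPPT/CTS. Downstream sit a tetracycline response element with seven tetO copies and a minimal CMV promoter, so transcription depends on a tet transactivator, which this plasmid does not encode and which must be supplied separately.

The individual coding sequences are not annotated in the feature table, but three 2A peptides (P2A, T2A and E2A, in that order) divide the open reading frame. Ribosomal skipping at these sites yields four separate proteins from one transcript. A WPRE after the cassette enhances expression, and a second truncated LTR and a bGH poly(A) signal close the unit.

The plasmid is used to generate induced pluripotent stem cells from somatic cells with a single inducible vector. The depositor notes an extra XhoI site upstream of the TRE, which affects diagnostic digest patterns.
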