LOCUS       Exported 13462 bp ds-DNA circular SYN 12-MAY-2021
DEFINITION  Lentiviral plasmid for tet-inducible expression of mouse Oct4, Sox2,
            Klf4 and Myc for iPS cell generation.
ACCESSION   .
VERSION     .
KEYWORDS    TetO-FUW-OSKM
SOURCE      synthetic DNA construct
  ORGANISM  synthetic DNA construct
REFERENCE   1 (bases 1 to 13462)
  AUTHORS   Carey BW, Markoulaki S, Hanna J, Saha K, Gao Q, Mitalipova M,
            Jaenisch R
  TITLE     Reprogramming of murine and human somatic cells using a single
            polycistronic vector.
  JOURNAL   Proc Natl Acad Sci U S A. 2009 Jan 6. 106(1):157-62.
  PUBMED    19109433
REFERENCE   2 (bases 1 to 13462)
  AUTHORS   .
  TITLE     Direct Submission
  JOURNAL   Exported May 12, 2021 from SnapGene Server 1.1.58
            http://www.snapgene.com
FEATURES             Location/Qualifiers
     source          1..13462
                     /organism="synthetic DNA construct"
                     /mol_type="other DNA"
     primer_bind     128..147
                     /label=pRS-marker
                     /note="pRS vectors, use to sequence yeast selectable
                     marker"
     promoter        222..326
                     /gene="bla"
                     /label=AmpR promoter
     CDS             327..1187
                     /codon_start=1
                     /gene="bla"
                     /product="beta-lactamase"
                     /label=AmpR
                     /note="confers resistance to ampicillin, carbenicillin, and
                     related antibiotics"
                     /translation="MSIQHFRVALIPFFAAFCLPVFAHPETLVKVKDAEDQLGARVGYI
                     ELDLNSGKILESFRPEERFPMMSTFKVLLCGAVLSRIDAGQEQLGRRIHYSQNDLVEYS
                     PVTEKHLTDGMTVRELCSAAITMSDNTAANLLLTTIGGPKELTAFLHNMGDHVTRLDRW
                     EPELNEAIPNDERDTTMPVAMATTLRKLLTGELLTLASRQQLIDWMEADKVAGPLLRSA
                     LPAGWFIADKSGAGERGSRGIIAALGPDGKPSRIVVIYTTGSQATMDERNRQIAEIGAS
                     LIKHW"
     primer_bind     complement(545..564)
                     /label=Amp-R
                     /note="Ampicillin resistance gene, reverse primer"
     rep_origin      1358..1946
                     /direction=RIGHT
                     /label=ori
                     /note="high-copy-number ColE1/pMB1/pBR322/pUC origin of
                     replication"
     primer_bind     1847..1866
                     /label=pBR322ori-F
                     /note="pBR322 origin, forward primer"
     primer_bind     2100..2117
                     /label=L4440
                     /note="L4440 vector, forward primer"
     protein_bind    2234..2255
                     /label=CAP binding site
                     /bound_moiety="E. coli catabolite activator protein"
                     /note="CAP binding activates transcription in the presence
                     of cAMP."
     promoter        2270..2300
                     /label=lac promoter
                     /note="promoter for the E. coli lac operon"
     protein_bind    2308..2324
                     /label=lac operator
                     /bound_moiety="lac repressor encoded by lacI"
                     /note="The lac repressor binds to the lac operator to
                     inhibit transcription in E. coli. This inhibition can be
                     relieved by adding lactose or
                     isopropyl-beta-D-thiogalactopyranoside (IPTG)."
     primer_bind     2313..2335
                     /label=M13/pUC Reverse
                     /note="In lacZ gene"
     primer_bind     2332..2348
                     /label=M13 rev
                     /note="common sequencing primer, one of multiple similar
                     variants"
     primer_bind     2332..2348
                     /label=M13 Reverse
                     /note="In lacZ gene. Also called M13-rev"
     polyA_signal    2397..2518
                     /label=SV40 poly(A) signal
                     /note="SV40 polyadenylation signal"
     primer_bind     complement(2408..2427)
                     /label=EBV-rev
                     /note="SV40 polyA terminator, reverse primer"
     primer_bind     2462..2481
                     /label=SV40pA-R
                     /note="SV40 polyA, reverse primer"
     CDS             complement(2648..3022)
                     /codon_start=1
                     /gene="Sh ble from Streptoalloteichus hindustanus"
                     /product="antibiotic-binding protein"
                     /label=BleoR
                     /note="confers resistance to bleomycin, phleomycin, and
                     Zeocin(TM)"
                     /translation="MAKLTSAVPVLTARDVAGAVEFWTDRLGFSRDFVEDDFAGVVRDD
                     VTLFISAVQDQVVPDNTLAWVWVRGLDELYAEWSEVVSTNFRDASGPAMTEIGEQPWGR
                     EFALRDPAGNCVHFVAEEQD"
     promoter        complement(3041..3088)
                     /label=EM7 promoter
                     /note="synthetic bacterial promoter "
     promoter        complement(3136..3465)
                     /label=SV40 promoter
                     /note="SV40 enhancer and early promoter"
     rep_origin      3150..3285
                     /label=SV40 ori
                     /note="SV40 origin of replication"
     primer_bind     complement(3204..3223)
                     /label=SV40pro-F
                     /note="SV40 promoter/origin, forward primer"
     primer_bind     3450..3470
                     /label=pBABE 3'
                     /note="SV40 enhancer, reverse primer for pBABE vectors"
     rep_origin      complement(3479..3907)
                     /direction=LEFT
                     /label=f1 ori
                     /note="f1 bacteriophage origin of replication; arrow
                     indicates direction of (+) strand synthesis"
     primer_bind     complement(3589..3610)
                     /label=F1ori-F
                     /note="F1 origin, forward primer"
     primer_bind     3801..3820
                     /label=F1ori-R
                     /note="F1 origin, reverse primer"
     polyA_signal    3953..4177
                     /label=bGH poly(A) signal
                     /note="bovine growth hormone polyadenylation signal"
     primer_bind     4166..4183
                     /label=BGH-rev
                     /note="Bovine growth hormone terminator, reverse primer.
                     Also called BGH reverse"
     LTR             4209..4389
                     /label=5' LTR (truncated)
                     /note="truncated 5' long terminal repeat (LTR) from HIV-1"
     primer_bind     4894..4910
                     /label=pBluescriptKS
                     /note="For pBluescript vector"
     primer_bind     4895..4911
                     /label=KS primer
                     /note="common sequencing primer, one of multiple similar
                     variants"
     misc_feature    4914..5502
                     /label=WPRE
                     /note="woodchuck hepatitis virus posttranscriptional
                     regulatory element"
     CDS             5020..5031
                     /codon_start=1
                     /product="Factor Xa recognition and cleavage site"
                     /label=Factor Xa site
                     /translation="IEGR"
     primer_bind     5429..5449
                     /label=WPRE-R
                     /note="WPRE, reverse primer"
     CDS             complement(6909..6968)
                     /codon_start=1
                     /product="2A peptide from equine rhinitis A virus
                     polyprotein"
                     /label=E2A
                     /note="Eukaryotic ribosomes fail to insert a peptide bond
                     between the Gly and Pro residues, yielding separate
                     polypeptides."
                     /translation="QCTNYALLKLAGDVESNPGP"
     CDS             complement(8439..8492)
                     /codon_start=1
                     /product="2A peptide from Thosea asigna virus capsid
                     protein"
                     /label=T2A
                     /note="Eukaryotic ribosomes fail to insert a peptide bond
                     between the Gly and Pro residues, yielding separate
                     polypeptides."
                     /translation="EGRGSLLTCGDVEENPGP"
     CDS             complement(9471..9527)
                     /codon_start=1
                     /product="2A peptide from porcine teschovirus-1
                     polyprotein"
                     /label=P2A
                     /note="Eukaryotic ribosomes fail to insert a peptide bond
                     between the Gly and Pro residues, yielding separate
                     polypeptides."
                     /translation="ATNFSLLKQAGDVEENPGP"
     primer_bind     complement(10680..10704)
                     /label=LNCX
                     /note="Human CMV promoter, forward primer"
     promoter        complement(10701..10739)
                     /label=minimal CMV promoter
                     /note="human cytomegalovirus (CMV) immediate early
                     promoter"
     protein_bind    10772..11042
                     /label=tetracycline response element
                     /bound_moiety="tetracycline repressor TetR"
                     /note="contains seven copies of the tetracycline operator
                     tetO"
     misc_feature    11099..11216
                     /label=cPPT/CTS
                     /note="central polypurine tract and central termination
                     sequence of HIV-1"
     CDS             complement(11514..11558)
                     /codon_start=1
                     /product="antigenic peptide corresponding to amino acids
                     655 to 669 of the HIV envelope protein gp41 (Lutje Hulsik
                     et al., 2013)"
                     /label=gp41 peptide
                     /note="recognized by the 2H10 single-chain llama nanobody"
                     /translation="KNEQELLELDKWASL"
     misc_feature    11743..11976
                     /label=RRE
                     /note="The Rev response element (RRE) of HIV-1 allows for
                     Rev-dependent mRNA export from the nucleus to the
                     cytoplasm."
     misc_feature    12469..12594
                     /label=HIV-1 Psi
                     /note="packaging signal of human immunodeficiency virus
                     type 1"
     LTR             12641..12821
                     /label=5' LTR (truncated)
                     /note="truncated 5' long terminal repeat (LTR) from HIV-1"
     promoter        complement(12839..13037)
                     /label=CMV promoter
                     /note="human cytomegalovirus (CMV) immediate early
                     promoter"
     primer_bind     complement(12864..12884)
                     /label=CMV-F
                     /note="Human CMV immediate early promoter, forward primer"
     enhancer        13039..13418
                     /label=CMV enhancer
                     /note="human cytomegalovirus immediate early enhancer"
ORIGIN
        1 ctaaccctaa gcagattctt catgcaattg tcggtcaagc cttgccttgt tgtagcttaa
       61 attttgctcg cgcactactc agcgacctcc aacacacaag cagggagcag atactggctt
      121 aactatgcgg catcagagca gattgtactg agagtgcacc ataggggatc gggagatctc
      181 ccgatccgtc gacgtcaggt ggcacttttc ggggaaatgt gcgcggaacc cctatttgtt
      241 tatttttcta aatacattca aatatgtatc cgctcatgag acaataaccc tgataaatgc
      301 ttcaataata ttgaaaaagg aagagtatga gtattcaaca tttccgtgtc gcccttattc
      361 ccttttttgc ggcattttgc cttcctgttt ttgctcaccc agaaacgctg gtgaaagtaa
      421 aagatgctga agatcagttg ggtgcacgag tgggttacat cgaactggat ctcaacagcg
      481 gtaagatcct tgagagtttt cgccccgaag aacgttttcc aatgatgagc acttttaaag
      541 ttctgctatg tggcgcggta ttatcccgta ttgacgccgg gcaagagcaa ctcggtcgcc
      601 gcatacacta ttctcagaat gacttggttg agtactcacc agtcacagaa aagcatctta
      661 cggatggcat gacagtaaga gaattatgca gtgctgccat aaccatgagt gataacactg
      721 cggccaactt acttctgaca acgatcggag gaccgaagga gctaaccgct tttttgcaca
      781 acatggggga tcatgtaact cgccttgatc gttgggaacc ggagctgaat gaagccatac
      841 caaacgacga gcgtgacacc acgatgcctg tagcaatggc aacaacgttg cgcaaactat
      901 taactggcga actacttact ctagcttccc ggcaacaatt aatagactgg atggaggcgg
      961 ataaagttgc aggaccactt ctgcgctcgg cccttccggc tggctggttt attgctgata
     1021 aatctggagc cggtgagcgt gggtctcgcg gtatcattgc agcactgggg ccagatggta
     1081 agccctcccg tatcgtagtt atctacacga cggggagtca ggcaactatg gatgaacgaa
     1141 atagacagat cgctgagata ggtgcctcac tgattaagca ttggtaactg tcagaccaag
     1201 tttactcata tatactttag attgatttaa aacttcattt ttaatttaaa aggatctagg
     1261 tgaagatcct ttttgataat ctcatgacca aaatccctta acgtgagttt tcgttccact
     1321 gagcgtcaga ccccgtagaa aagatcaaag gatcttcttg agatcctttt tttctgcgcg
     1381 taatctgctg cttgcaaaca aaaaaaccac cgctaccagc ggtggtttgt ttgccggatc
     1441 aagagctacc aactcttttt ccgaaggtaa ctggcttcag cagagcgcag ataccaaata
     1501 ctgttcttct agtgtagccg tagttaggcc accacttcaa gaactctgta gcaccgccta
     1561 catacctcgc tctgctaatc ctgttaccag tggctgctgc cagtggcgat aagtcgtgtc
     1621 ttaccgggtt ggactcaaga cgatagttac cggataaggc gcagcggtcg ggctgaacgg
     1681 ggggttcgtg cacacagccc agcttggagc gaacgaccta caccgaactg agatacctac
     1741 agcgtgagct atgagaaagc gccacgcttc ccgaagggag aaaggcggac aggtatccgg
     1801 taagcggcag ggtcggaaca ggagagcgca cgagggagct tccaggggga aacgcctggt
     1861 atctttatag tcctgtcggg tttcgccacc tctgacttga gcgtcgattt ttgtgatgct
     1921 cgtcaggggg gcggagccta tggaaaaacg ccagcaacgc ggccttttta cggttcctgg
     1981 ccttttgctg gccttttgct cacatgttct ttcctgcgtt atcccctgat tctgtggata
     2041 accgtattac cgcctttgag tgagctgata ccgctcgccg cagccgaacg accgagcgca
     2101 gcgagtcagt gagcgaggaa gcggaagagc gcccaatacg caaaccgcct ctccccgcgc
     2161 gttggccgat tcattaatgc agctggcacg acaggtttcc cgactggaaa gcgggcagtg
     2221 agcgcaacgc aattaatgtg agttagctca ctcattaggc accccaggct ttacacttta
     2281 tgcttccggc tcgtatgttg tgtggaattg tgagcggata acaatttcac acaggaaaca
     2341 gctatgacca tgattacgcc aagctctagc tagaggtcga cggtatacag acatgataag
     2401 atacattgat gagtttggac aaaccacaac tagaatgcag tgaaaaaaat gctttatttg
     2461 tgaaatttgt gatgctattg ctttatttgt aaccattata agctgcaata aacaagttgg
     2521 ggtgggcgaa gaactccagc atgagatccc cgcgctggag gatcatccag ccggcgtccc
     2581 ggaaaacgat tccgaagccc aacctttcat agaaggcggc ggtggaatcg aaatctcgta
     2641 gcacgtgtca gtcctgctcc tcggccacga agtgcacgca gttgccggcc gggtcgcgca
     2701 gggcgaactc ccgcccccac ggctgctcgc cgatctcggt catggccggc ccggaggcgt
     2761 cccggaagtt cgtggacacg acctccgacc actcggcgta cagctcgtcc aggccgcgca
     2821 cccacaccca ggccagggtg ttgtccggca ccacctggtc ctggaccgcg ctgatgaaca
     2881 gggtcacgtc gtcccggacc acaccggcga agtcgtcctc cacgaagtcc cgggagaacc
     2941 cgagccggtc ggtccagaac tcgaccgctc cggcgacgtc gcgcgcggtg agcaccggaa
     3001 cggcactggt caacttggcc atggtttagt tcctcacctt gtcgtattat actatgccga
     3061 tatactatgc cgatgattaa ttgtcaacac gtgctgatca gatccgaaaa tggatataca
     3121 agctcccggg agctttttgc aaaagcctag gcctccaaaa aagcctcctc actacttctg
     3181 gaatagctca gaggcagagg cggcctcggc ctctgcataa ataaaaaaaa ttagtcagcc
     3241 atggggcgga gaatgggcgg aactgggcgg agttaggggc gggatgggcg gagttagggg
     3301 cgggactatg gttgctgact aattgagatg catgctttgc atacttctgc ctgctgggga
     3361 gcctggggac tttccacacc tggttgctga ctaattgaga tgcatgcttt gcatacttct
     3421 gcctgctggg gagcctgggg actttccaca ccctaactga cacacattcc acagaattaa
     3481 ttcgcgttaa atttttgtta aatcagctca ttttttaacc aataggccga aatcggcaaa
     3541 atcccttata aatcaaaaga atagaccgag atagggttga gtgttgttcc agtttggaac
     3601 aagagtccac tattaaagaa cgtggactcc aacgtcaaag gnnnnnnnnn nnnnnnnnnn
     3661 nnnnnnnnnn nnnnnnnnnn nnnnnnnnnn tnnnnnnnnn nnnnnnnnnn nnnnnnnnnn
     3721 nnnnnnnnnn nnnnnnnnnn nnnnnnnnnn nnnnnnnnnn nnnnnnnnnn nnnnnnnnnn
     3781 nngnnnnnnn nnnnnnnnnn nnnnnnnnnn nnnnnnnnnn nnnnnnnnnn nnnnnnnnnn
     3841 nnnnnnnnnn nnnnnnnnnn nnnnnnnnnn nnnnnnnnnn nnnnnnnnnn nnnnnnnnnn
     3901 nnnnnnnggg gataccccct agagccccag ctggttcttt ccgcctcaga agccatagag
     3961 cccaccgcat ccccagcatg cctgctattg tcttcccaat cctccccctt gctgtcctgc
     4021 cccaccccac cccccagaat agaatgacac ctactcagac aatgcgatgc aatttcctca
     4081 ttttattagg aaaggacagt gggagtggca ccttccaggg tcaaggaagg cacgggggag
     4141 gggcaaacaa cagatggctg gcaactagaa ggcacagtcg aggctgatca gcgggtttaa
     4201 acgggccctg ctagagattt tccacactga ctaaaagggt ctgagggatc tctagttacc
     4261 agagtcacac aacagacggg cacacactac ttgaagcact caaggcaagc tttattgagg
     4321 cttaagcagt gggttcccta gttagccaga gagctcccag gctcagatct ggtctaacca
     4381 gagagaccca gtacagtccg gatgcagctc tcgggccatg tgatgaaatg ctaggcggct
     4441 gtcaaacctc cactctaata cttctctctc cgggtcatcc atcccatgca ggctcacagg
     4501 gtgtaacaag cgggtgttct ctccttcatt ggcttcttct accttctctt gctcaactgg
     4561 tactagcttg tagcaccatc caaaggtcag tggatatctg atccctggcc ctggtgtgta
     4621 gttctgccaa tcagggaagt agccttgtgt gtggtagatc cacagatcaa ggatatcttg
     4681 tcttcgttgg gagtgaatta gcccttccag tccccccttt tcttttaaaa agtggctaag
     4741 atctacagct gccttgtaag tcattggtct taaaggtacc tgaggtgtga ctggaaaacc
     4801 cacctcctcc tcctcttgtg cttctagcca ggcacaatca gcattggtag ctgctgtatt
     4861 gctacttgtg attgctccat gtttttctag gtctcgaggt cgacggtatc gatgcgggga
     4921 ggcggcccaa agggagatcc gactcgtctg agggcgaagg cgaagacgcg gaagaggccg
     4981 cagagccggc agcaggccgc gggaaggaag gtccgctgga ttgagggccg aagggacgta
     5041 gcagaaggac gtcccgcgca gaatccaggt ggcaacacag gcgagcagcc aaggaaagga
     5101 cgatgatttc cccgacaaca ccacggaatt gtcagtgccc aacagccgag cccctgtcca
     5161 gcagcgggca aggcaggcgg cgatgagttc cgccgtggca atagggaggg ggaaagcgaa
     5221 agtcccggaa aggagctgac aggtggtggc aatgccccaa ccagtggggg ttgcgtcagc
     5281 aaacacagtg cacaccacgc cacgttgcct gacaacgggc cacaactcct cataaagaga
     5341 cagcaaccag gatttataca aggaggagaa aatgaaagcc atacgggaag caatagcatg
     5401 atacaaaggc attaaagcag cgtatccaca tagcgtaaaa ggagcaacat agttaagaat
     5461 accagtcaat ctttcacaaa ttttgtaatc cagaggttga ttatcgataa gcttgatatc
     5521 gaattcggcg cgccttatgc accagagttt cgaagctgtt cgagtttgtg tttcaactgt
     5581 tctcgtcgtt tcctcaataa gtccttttca gaggtgagct tgtgctcgtc tgcttgaatg
     5641 gacaggatgt aggcggtggc ttttttgagg atcactacct tgggggcctt ttcgttgttt
     5701 tccaattcag ggatctggtc acgcagggca aaaaagctgc gcttcagctc gttcctcctc
     5761 tgacgttcca agacgttgtg tgtccgcctc ttgtcgtttt cctccgtgtc tgaggacctg
     5821 gggctggagc acttgcggtt gttgctgatc tgcttcagga ccctgccact gtccaacttg
     5881 gccctcttgg cagctggata gtccttcctt gtggaggggg gtgcggcgta gttgtgctgg
     5941 tgagtggaga cgtggcacct cttgaggacc agtgggctgt gcggaggttt gctgtggcct
     6001 cgggatggag atgagcccga ctccgacctc ttggcagggg tttgcctctt ctccacagac
     6061 accacatcaa tttcttcctc atcttcttgc tcttcttcag agtcgctgct ggtggtgggc
     6121 ggtgtctcct catgcagcac taggggctca gggctggccc gtggggagga ctcggaggac
     6181 agcagcgagt ccgaggaagg agagaaggcc gtggaatcgg acgaggtaca ggatttgggc
     6241 gagctgctgt cgttgagcgg gtagggaaag accactgagg ggtcaatgca ctcggacgcg
     6301 gcggcggtga ggtcctgcag gtacaggctg gaggtggagc agacgctgtg cccgcgggcg
     6361 gggctcaggc tggtgctgtc tttgcgcgca gcctggtagg aggccagctt ctccgagacc
     6421 agcttggcag cggctgagaa accgctccac atacagtcct ggatgatgat gttcttgatg
     6481 aaggtctcgt cgtcaggatc gcagatgaag ctctggttca ccatgtctcc tccaagtaac
     6541 tcggtcatca tctccagctg atcggcggtg gagaagttgc caccgccgcc gtcatcgtct
     6601 tcccttgggg agaaggacgt agcgaccgca acataggatg gagagcagag cccggagcgg
     6661 cggctcgggg acaggggcgg ggtgggaagc agctcgaatt tcttccagat atcctcactg
     6721 ggcgcgggcg gctgcagctc gctctgctgt tgctggtgat agaaattctc ttcctcgtcg
     6781 cagatgaaat agggctgtac ggagtcgtag tcgaggtcat agttcctgtt ggtgaagttc
     6841 acgttgaggg gcatcgtcgt ggctgtctgc ggggtttcca acgcccaaag gaaatccagt
     6901 ggcgcgccgg gacctgggtt gctctcaaca tctccagcca atttcaagag agcataatta
     6961 gtacactggc ccgagccctc gagaaagtgc ctcttcatgt gtaaggcaag gtggtccgac
     7021 ctggaaaagg ccctgtcgca cttctggcac tgaaagggcc ggtgccctgt gtgtttgcgg
     7081 tagtgcctgg tcagttcatc ggagcgggcg aatttccacc cacagccgtc ccagtcacag
     7141 tggtaaggtt tctcgcctgt gtgagttcgc aggtgtgcct tgagatgaga actcttggta
     7201 taggttttgc cacagcctgc atagtcacaa gtgtgggtgg ctgttctttt ccggggccac
     7261 gaccttcttc ccctctttgg cttgggctcc tctggcaggc aggaacccgg tggcatgagc
     7321 tcttgataat ggagagaggg gacttgtgac tgcatctggt ctggcaggaa aggagggtag
     7381 ttgggccccg gatggggatg gaatcctggg ggaagaggca ggccagggtg acagtccctg
     7441 ctgttcagca gttcctcggg actcagtgta ggggtagtcc tggtggggag ctgccgcccc
     7501 agggggaagt cgtgtgtgtt gggccggtgg ccgttgctga gctggggtcc agcgctcaaa
     7561 tgggcctcta gggaccggct gaccgtgcag gacgggaccg cctcttgctt aatcttgggg
     7621 cacatgcgcg gcgggccacc gctgtagggc gccactacca cggggtggct gccgtctggg
     7681 cttcctttgc taacactgat gaccgaaggg ctgctgtact cgctgccagg ggtggtcaga
     7741 gacgccttca gcacaaactt gcccatcagc ccgccacctg gcggctgagg ctgctgtggc
     7801 ggaatgtata ctgggtccaa ctccggccgc aggagctcag ccacgaagcc gcccgagggg
     7861 ctcacgtcat tgatgtccgc caggttgaag ggggccgtgg gaggtggcgc agattctcgg
     7921 ctgtagagga gccctccacc tgtgttgctg gcagccacgc ccgggtcacc cccggcccgg
     7981 atcggatagc tgaagctgca ggtggagggc gcgctggcag ggccgctgct cgctggggaa
     8041 gacgaggatg aagctgacgc cgaggtggtc acggtggcgg ccaccgattc ctggtgggtt
     8101 agcgagttgg aaaggataaa gtctaggtcc aggaggtcgt tgaactcctc ggtctccctc
     8161 cgggctagga gggccgggtt gttactgctg caagctgcac cagctccgcc actctccagg
     8221 tctgtggcca ccgtcgccgc caggtcgtag gggcggccgg gaagtggggg aagtcgcttc
     8281 atgtgagaga gttcctcacg ccaacggtta gtcggggcac ctgctggacg cagtgtcttc
     8341 tcccttcccg ccgggccgga cgcgaacgtg gagaaggacg ggagcagagc gtcgctgaca
     8401 gccatgtcag actcgccagg tggctgcctc atctcgagtg ggccgggatt ttcctccacg
     8461 tccccgcatg ttagaagact tcccctgccc tcgccggagc cgcatgccat gtgcgacagg
     8521 ggcagtgtgc cgttaatggc cgtgccgggc accgggccgc tctggtagtg ctgggccatg
     8581 tgcagtctac tgggcgcagc gggctccggc acctcggcgc cggggaggta catgctgatc
     8641 atgtcccgga ggtccccggc ctggcagggc gccctggagt gggaggaaga ggtaaccacg
     8701 ggggggctgg agctggcctc ggacttgacc acagagccca tggagcccag cgccataccg
     8761 ggggtgccct gctgcgagta ggacatgctg taggtgggcg agccgttcat gtaggtctgc
     8821 gagctggtca tggagttgta ctgcagggcg ctgacgtcgt agcggtgcat cggttgcatc
     8881 tgtgccgcgc cgtgagcgtt gaggcccggg tgctgcgggt agcccagctg ctcctgcatc
     8941 atgctgtagc tgccgttgct ccagccgttc atgtgcgcgt agctgtccat gcgctggttc
     9001 acgcccgcac ccaggccggc gcccacccca accccgctcg ccatgctgtt cccgccgggg
     9061 gccagcaagc ctccgggaag cgtgtactta tccttcttca tgagcgtctt ggttttccgc
     9121 cgcggccggt atttataatc cgggtgctcc ttcatgtgca gagcgcgcag ccgcttggcc
     9181 tcgtcgatga acggccgctt ctcggtctcg gacaaaagtt tccactccgc gcccaggcgc
     9241 ttgctgatct ccgagttgtg catcttgggg ttctcctggg ccatcttacg ccgctgcccc
     9301 cgggaccata ccatgaaggc gttcatgggc ctcttgacgc ggtccgggct gttcttctgg
     9361 ttgccgccgg tcgccgccgc cgtggcgttg cctcctccgc cgccgccccc cgaagcttgc
     9421 tgcgggcccg gcggcttcag ctccgtctcc atcatgttat acatgcatgc aggcccgggg
     9481 ttttcttcaa catctcctgc ttgctttaac agagagaagt tcgtggcgcc gctgccgcta
     9541 gcgtttgaat gcatgggaga gcccagagca gtgacgggaa cagagggaaa ggcctcgccc
     9601 tcaggaaaag ggactgagta gagtgtggtg aagtgggggc ttccatagcc tggggtgcca
     9661 aagtggggac ctgggggcag aggaaaggat acagcccccc ctgggaaagg tgtccctgta
     9721 gcctcatact cttctcgttg ggaatactca atacttgatc ttttgccctt ctggcgccgg
     9781 ttacagaacc atactcgaac cacatccttc tctagcccaa gctgattggc gatgtgagtg
     9841 atctgctgta gggagggctt cgggcacttc agaaacatgg tctccagact ccacctcaca
     9901 cggttctcaa tgctagttcg ctttctcttc cgggcctgca ccagggtctc cgatttgcat
     9961 atctcctgaa ggttctcatt gttgtcggct tcctccaccc acttctccag caggggccgc
    10021 agcttacaca tgttcttaag gctgagctgc aaggcctcga agcgacagat ggtggtctgg
    10081 ctgaacacct ttccaaagag aacgcccagg gtgagcccca cgtcggcctg ggtgtacccc
    10141 aaggtgatcc tcttctgctt cagcagcttg gcaaactgtt ctagctcctt ctgcagggct
    10201 ttcatgtcct gggactcctc gggagttggt tccaccttct ccaacttcac ggcattgggg
    10261 cggtcggcac agggctcaga ggaggttccc tctgagttgc tttccactcg tgctcctgcc
    10321 tggccctcag gctgcaaagt ctccacgcca acttggggga ctaggcccag tccaacctga
    10381 ggtccacagt atgccatccc tccgcagaac tcgtatgcgg gcggacatgg ggagatcccc
    10441 aatacctctg agcctggtcc gattccaggc ccacctggag gcccttggaa gcttagccag
    10501 gttcgaggat ccacccagcc cggctccagc cctgctgacc catcaccccc acctggtggg
    10561 ggtgagaagg cgaagtctga agccaggtgt ccagccatgg cgaattcggg gccgcggagg
    10621 ctggatcggt cccggtgtct tctatggagg tcaaaacagc gtggatggcg tctccaggcg
    10681 atctgacggt tcactaaacg agctctgctt atataggcct cccaccgtac acgcctacct
    10741 cgacccgggt accgagctcg actttcactt ttctctatca ctgataggga gtggtaaact
    10801 cgactttcac ttttctctat cactgatagg gagtggtaaa ctcgactttc acttttctct
    10861 atcactgata gggagtggta aactcgactt tcacttttct ctatcactga tagggagtgg
    10921 taaactcgac tttcactttt ctctatcact gatagggagt ggtaaactcg actttcactt
    10981 ttctctatca ctgataggga gtggtaaact cgactttcac ttttctctat cactgatagg
    11041 gagtggtaaa ctcgagatct aaccaaactg gatctctgct gtccctgtaa taaacccgaa
    11101 aattttgaat ttttgtaatt tgtttttgta attctttagt ttgtatgtct gttgctatta
    11161 tgtctactat tctttcccct gcactgtacc ccccaatccc cccttttctt ttaaaattgt
    11221 ggatgaatac tgccatttgt ctgcagaatt ggcgcacgca gtgccgatcc gttcactaat
    11281 cgaatggatc tgtctctgtc tctctctcca ccttcttctt ctattccttc gggcctgtcg
    11341 ggtcccctcg gggttgggag gtgggtctga aacgataatg gtgaatatcc ctgcctaact
    11401 ctattcacta tagaaagtac agcaaaaact attcttaaac ctaccaagcc tcctactatc
    11461 attatgaata attttatata ccacagccaa tttgttatgt taaaccaatt ccacaaactt
    11521 gcccatttat ctaattccaa taattcttgt tcattctttt cttgctggtt ttgcgattct
    11581 tcaattaagg agtgtattaa gcttgtgtaa ttgttaattt ctctgtccca ctccatccag
    11641 gtcgtgtgat tccaaatctg ttccagagat ttattactcc aactagcatt ccaaggcaca
    11701 gcagtggtgc aaatgagttt tccagagcaa ccccaaatcc ccaggagctg ttgatccttt
    11761 aggtatcttt ccacagccag gattcttgcc tggagctgct tgatgcccca gactgtgagt
    11821 tgcaacagat gctgttgcgc ctcaatagcc ctcagcaaat tgttctgctg ctgcactata
    11881 ccagacaata attgtctggc ctgtaccgtc agcgtcattg acgctgcgcc catagtgctt
    11941 cctgctgctc ccaagaaccc aaggaacaaa gctcctattc ccactgctct tttttctctc
    12001 tgcaccactc ttctctttgc cttggtgggt gctactccta atggttcaat ttttactact
    12061 ttatatttat ataattcact tctccaattg tccctcatat ctcctcctcc aggtctgaag
    12121 atcagcggcc gcttgctgtg cggtggtctt acttttgttt tgctcttcct ctatcttgtc
    12181 taaagcttcc ttggtgtctt ttatctctat cctttgatgc acacaataga gggttgctac
    12241 tgtattatat aatgatctaa gttcttctga tcctgtctga agggatggtt gtagctgtcc
    12301 cagtatttgt ctacagcctt ctgatgtttc taacaggcca ggattaactg cgaatcgttc
    12361 tagctccctg cttgcccata ctatatgttt taatttatat tttttctttc cccctggcct
    12421 taaccgaatt ttttcccatc gcgatctaat tctcccccgc ttaatactga cgctctcgca
    12481 cccatctctc tccttctagc ctccgctagt caaaattttt ggcgtactca ccagtcgccg
    12541 cccctcgcct cttgccgtgc gcgcttcagc aagccgagtc ctgcgtcgag agagctcctc
    12601 tggtttccct ttcgctttca agtccctgtt cgggcgccac tgctagagat tttccacact
    12661 gactaaaagg gtctgaggga tctctagtta ccagagtcac acaacagacg ggcacacact
    12721 acttgaagca ctcaaggcaa gctttattga ggcttaagca gtgggttccc tagttagcca
    12781 gagagctccc aggctcagat ctggtctaac cagagagacc cagtacaggc aaaacgcgct
    12841 gcttatatag acctcccacc gtacacgcct accgcccatt tgcgtcaatg gggcggagtt
    12901 gttacgacat tttggaaagt cccgttgatt ttggtgccaa aacaaactcc cattgacgtc
    12961 aatggggtgg agacttggaa atccccgtga gtcaaaccgc tatccacgcc cattgatgta
    13021 ctgccaaaac cgcatcacca tggtaatagc gatgactaat acgtagatgt actgccaagt
    13081 aggaaagtcc cataaggtca tgtactgggc ataatgccag gcgggccatt taccgtcatt
    13141 gacgtcaata gggggcgtac ttggcatatg atacacttga tgtactgcca agtgggcagt
    13201 ttaccgtaaa tactccaccc attgacgtca atggaaagtc cctattggcg ttactatggg
    13261 aacatacgtc attattgacg tcaatgggcg ggggtcgttg ggcggtcagc caggcgggcc
    13321 atttaccgta agttatgtaa cgcggaactc catatatggg ctatgaacta atgaccccgt
    13381 aattgattac tattaataac tagtcaataa tcaatgtcaa cgcgtatatc tggcccgtac
    13441 atcgcgaagc agcgcaaaac gc
//
