>Addgene plasmid #20321 | TetO-FUW-OSKM | addgene partial sequence | sequence record 41674 | mOct4-R 5'-cttggaagcttagccaggtt
CTGACCCATCACCCCCACCTGGTGGGGGTGAGAAGGCGAAGTCTGAAGCCAGGTGTCCAGCCATGGCGAA
TTCGGGGCCGCGGAGGCTGGATCGGTCCCGGTGTCTTCTATGGAGGTCAAAACAGCGTGGATGGCGTCTC
CAGGCGATCTGACGGTTCACTAAACGAGCTCTGCTTATATAGGCCTCCCACCGTACACGCCTACCTCGAC
CCGGGTACCGAGCTCGACTTTCACTTTTCTCTATCACTGATAGGGAGTGGTAAACTCGACTTTCACTTTT
CTCTATCACTGATAGGGAGTGGTAAACTCGACTTTCACTTTTCTCTATCACTGATAGGGAGTGGTAAACT
CGACTTTCACTTTTCTCTATCACTGATAGGGAGTGGTAAACTCGACTTTCACTTTTCTCTATCACTGATA
GGGAGTGGTAAACTCGACTTTCACTTTTCTCTATCACTGATAGGGAGTGGTAAACTCGACTTTCACTTTT
CTCTATCACTGATAGGGAGTGGTAAACTCGAGATCTAACCAAACTGGATCTCTGCTGTCCCTGTAATAAA
CCCGAAAATTTTGAATTTTTGTAATTTGTTTTTGTAATTCTTTAGTTTGTATGTCTGTTGCTATTATGTC
TACTATTCTTTCCCCTGCACTGTACCCCCCAATCCCCCCTTTTCTTTTAAAATTGTGGATGAATACTGCC
ATTTGTCTGCAGAATTGGCGCACGCAGTGCCGATCCGTTCACTAATCGAATGGATCTGTCTCTGTCTCTC
TCTCCACCTTCTTCTTCTATTCCTTCGGGCCTGTCGGGTCCCCTCGGGGTTGGGAGGTGGGTCTGAAACG
ATAATGGTGAATATCCCTGCCTAACTCTATTCACTATA
