>Addgene plasmid #20321 | TetO-FUW-OSKM | addgene partial sequence | sequence record 68483 | LNCX 5'-AGCTCGTTTAGTGAACCGTCAGATC-3'
CTCCATAGAAGACACCGGGACCGATCCAGCCTCCGCGGCCCCGAATTCGCCATGGCTGGACACCTGGCTT
CAGACTTCGCCTTCTCACCCCCACCAGGTGGGGGTGATGGGTCAGCAGGGCTGGAGCCGGGCTGGGTGGA
TCCTCGAACCTGGCTAAGCTTCCAAGGGCCTCCAGGTGGGCCTGGAATCGGACCAGGCTCAGAGGTATTG
GGGATCTCCCCATGTCCGCCCGCATACGAGTTCTGCGGAGGGATGGCATACTGTGGACCTCAGGTTGGAC
TGGGCCTAGTCCCCCAAGTTGGCGTGGAGACTTTGCAGCCTGAGGGCCAGGCAGGAGCACGAGTGGAAAG
CAACTCAGAGGGAACCTCCTCTGAGCCCTGTGCCGACCGCCCCAATGCCGTGAAGTTGGAGAAGGTGGAA
CCAACTCCCGAGGAGTCCCAGGACATGAAAGCCCTGCAGAAGGAGCTAGAACAGTTTGCCAAGCTGCTGA
AGCAGAAGAGGATCACCTTGGGGTACACCCAGGCCGACGTGGGGCTCACCCTGGGCGTTCTCTTTGGAAA
GGTGTTCAGCCAGACCACCATCTGTCGCTTCGAGGCCTTGCAGCTCAGCCTTAAGAACATGTGTAAGCTG
CGGCCCCTGCTGGAGAAGTGGGTGGAGGAAGCCGACA
