>Addgene plasmid #20321 | TetO-FUW-OSKM | addgene partial sequence | sequence record 102790 | mKLF4-R2 5'-GGAAGACGAGGATGAAGCTG-3'
CCTGGTGGGTTAGCGAGTTGGAAAGGATAAAGTCTAGGTCCAGGAGGTCGTTGAACTCCTCGGTCTCCCT
CCGGGCTAGGAGGGCCGGGTTGTTACTGCTGCAAGCTGCACCAGCTCCGCCACTCTCCAGGTCTGTGGCC
ACCGTCGCCGCCAGGTCGTAGGGGCGGCCGGGAAGTGGGGGAAGTCGCTTCATGTGAGAGAGTTCCTCAC
GCCAACGGTTAGTCGGGGCACCTGCTGGACGCAGTGTCTTCTCCCTTCCCGCCGGGCCGGACGCGAACGT
GGAGAAGGACGGGAGCAGAGCGTCGCTGACAGCCATGTCAGACTCGCCAGGTGGCTGCCTCATCTCGAGT
GGGCCGGGATTTTCCTCCACGTCCCCGCATGTTAGAAGACTTCCCCTGCCCTCGCCGGAGCCGCATGCCA
TGTGCGACAGGGGCAGTGTGCCGTTAATGGCCGTGCCGGGCACCG
