>Addgene plasmid #20321 | TetO-FUW-OSKM | addgene partial sequence | sequence record 102792 | WPRE-R 5'-CATAGCGTAAAAGGAGCAACA-3'
AATTTTGTAATCCAGAGGTTGATTATCGATAAGCTTGATATCGAATTCGGCGCGCCTTATGCACCAGAGT
TTCGAAGCTGTTCGAGTTTGTGTTTCAACTGTTCTCGTCGTTTCCTCAATAAGTCCTTTTCAGAGGTGAG
CTTGTGCTCGTCTGCTTGAATGGACAGGATGTAGGCGGTGGCTTTTTTGAGGATCACTACCTTGGGGGCC
TTTTCGTTGTTTTCCAATTCAGGGATCTGGTCACGCAGGGCAAAAAAGCTGCGCTTCAGCTCGTTCCTCC
TCTGACGTTCCAAGACGTTGTGTGTCCGCCTCTTGTCGTTTTCCTCCGTGTCTGAGGACCTGGGGCTGGA
GCACTTGCGGTTGTTGCTGATCTGCTTCAGGACCCTGCCACTGTCCAACTTGGCCCTCTTGGCAGCTGGA
TAGTCCTTCCTTGTGGAGGGGGGTGCGGCGTAGTTGTGCTGGTGAGTGGAGACGTGGCACCTCTTGAGGA
CCAGTGGGCTGTGCGGAGGTTTGCTGTGGCCTCGGGATGGAGATGAGCCCGACTCCGACCTCTTGGCAGG
GGTTTGCCTCTTCTCCACAGACACCACATCAATTTCTTCCTCATCTTCTTGCTCTTCTTCAGAGTCGCTG
CTGGTGGTGGGC
