>Addgene plasmid #20321 | TetO-FUW-OSKM | addgene partial sequence | sequence record 106877 | cPPT-F 5'-gggaaagaatagtagacataatag-3'
AAAACAAATTACAAAAATTCAAAATTTTCGGGTTTATTACAGGGACAGCAGAGATCCAGTTTGGTTAGAT
CTCGAGTTTACCACTCCCTATCAGTGATAGAGAAAAGTGAAAGTCGAGTTTACCACTCCCTATCAGTGAT
AGAGAAAAGTGAAAGTCGAGTTTACCACTCCCTATCAGTGATAGAGAAAAGTGAAAGTCGAGTTTACCAC
TCCCTATCAGTGATAGAGAAAAGTGAAAGTCGAGTTTACCACTCCCTATCAGTGATAGAGAAAAGTGAAA
GTCGAGTTTACCACTCCCTATCAGTGATAGAGAAAAGTGAAAGTCGAGTTTACCACTCCCTATCAGTGAT
AGAGAAAAGTGAAAGTCGAGCTCGGTACCCGGGTCGAGGTAGGCGTGTACGGTGGGAGGCCTATATAAGC
AGAGCTCGTTTAGTGAACCGTCAGATCGCCTGGAGACGCCATCCACGCTGTTTTGACCTCCATAGAAGAC
ACCGGGACCGATCCAGCCTCCGCGGCCCCGAATTCGCCATGGCTGGACACCTGGCTTCAGACTTCGCCTT
CTCACCCCCACCAGGTGGGGGTGATGGGTCAGCAGGGCTGGAGCCGGGCTGGGTGGAT
