>Addgene plasmid #20321 | TetO-FUW-OSKM | addgene partial sequence | sequence record 151797 | OSJ-R 5'-CGGGCTGTTCTTCTGGTTGCC-3'
CTCCGCCGCCGCCCCCCGAAGCTTGCTGCGGGCCCGGCGGCTTCAGCTCCGTCTCCATCATGTTATACAT
GCATGCAGGCCCGGGGTTTTCTTCAACATCTCCTGCTTGCTTTAACAGAGAGAAGTTCGTGGCGCCGCTG
CCGCTAGCGTTTGAATGCATGGGAGAGCCCAGAGCAGTGACGGGAACAGAGGGAAAGGCCTCGCCCTCAG
GAAAAGGGACTGAGTAGAGTGTGGTGAAGTGGGGGCTTCCATAGCCTGGGGTGCCAAAGTGGGGACCTGG
GGGCAGAGGAAAGGATACAGCCCCCCCTGGGAAAGGTGTCCCTGTAGCCTCATACTCTTCTCGTTGGGAA
TACTCAATACTTGATCTTTTGCCCTTCTGGCGCCGGTTACAGAACCATACTCGAACCACATCCTTCTCTA
GCCCAAGCTGATTGGCGATGTGAGTGATCTGCTGTAGGGAGGGCTTCGGGCACTTCAGAAACATGGTCTC
CAGACTCCACCTCACACGGTTCTCAATGCTAGTTCGCTTTCTCTTCCGGGCCTGCACCAGGGTCTCCGAT
TTGCATATCTCCTGAAGGTTCTCATTGTTGTCGGCTTCCTCCACCCACTTCTCCAGCAGGGGCCGCAGCT
TACACATGTTCTTAAGGCTGAGCTGCAAGGCCTCGAAGCGACAGATGGTGGTCTGGCTGAACACCTTTCC
AAAGAGAACGCCCAGGGTGAGCCCCACGTCGGCCTGGGTGTACCCCAAGGTGATCCTCTTCTGCTTCAGC
AGCTTGGCAAACTGTTCTAGCTCCTTCTGCAGGGCTTTCATGTCCTGGGACTCCTCGGGAGTTGGTTCCA
CCTTCTCCAACTTCACGGCATTGGGGCGGTCGGCACAGGGCTCAGAGGAG
